>Addgene plasmid #217740 | HA-MBP-TEVpCS-ADGRL2 CTFdeltaTA-FLAG | addgene full sequence | sequence record 430302 | Addgene NGS Result
GGTTTTGGGGGGAAGAGGAAGACTGACGGTCCCCCCAGGAGTTCAGGTGCTGGGCACGGTGGGCATGTGT
GAGTTTTGTCAGATCTTCACTTGTCGTCATCGTCTTTGTAGTCAGAACCCAGAGAGGTGACCAGCTGCAT
TTGTCCTTCGCGCACGTCGCCTTCTGGGATACATCCTTCTTTGTTGATAGGGATAATGTAGCCGTCAGAA
TTTCCCCGAGAGATCTGATAGCACATTTGAAGCTGATGACCGGCTCCCAGATTCGGCATGCTCTTATAGT
AGATATCTTCGTTCTCAGAGCGACGGGACGGGCTCAGATCCTCTTCCATATCGGGGGAAGATTCGGGATA
GGGTGAGTCACGCAGGTTGGGCATGGATGTGTAGAGGCTGTCGCGATTGGGGCTCTGCAGATGGTCCTCG
GCCTCGGCGGTCAGCTGTGACACATAGCTATCCGTACCCTCACTTTTTACCTTTTTCTGGGGCTGGTACA
GGAGAGAATGGGTTCTCTGCGGGATCAGGGGAGCTTCGAGCTCCTTGTGATGGAGCTCCAGCCCAGGGTT
GTCGGAATGCATCAGGGATGAGGCGTCGGCCACGATAGCGTCATCCTCTGAGCTGGAGCCACCAATAACG
GGTTTCACGGGCAGAGTCAGCTCCAGGTTATGGGTCTTGGAGCTGCCTCTCAGGTTATTGTGGACCAGCT
CAGAGATAATCATCTTCTCGAAGGCTGTGTCGTTCAGAGACAGGCCGCAATCAACGACCTGCACGGAGTC
GTTGTAATCACCTTTGTGCAGTGAGTATGAGTTATTAAAGTTGCCGTTCAGTGGCAGGGTGTCCATAGCA
CTCGTGTCTCTTGCGTTATTCAGGCTGTGACCCGGAGAATTGAAGACAGGGGCACTGGGTGCGTTGCATA
CCACGGTCTCGGCCAGAAGCGTATTGTATGGGTTATTAGTCCCGTGGGGACGCAGAAGAGGGTTTGTAAG
CAGATAGTTGCCGGTCATGCCCTGGTTCAGGGTTGACGTGGAGTTAATGTCTCCGGAGATGAAGCTAGAC
TCGGACTGTTTTCTCACGGTATCGTTCCACATGCGCCTGATTCTTGACTGGGTACCGCTAGAGTAGCGGG
CGGAGGTTCTAGTGGTAGAAGCTTTTACTGAGCTGTGTGGAGACTCTGTGGGCAGGCCTCCACAGCAATA
GGAATGCCTAAAACACTTACCGTACTCTTTACGAACCTTTTTCTGCAATGCACAGTGGAAGATAAAGATA
AAGACGCCCTGGAAAGCGTTGAAGATGGTGAAAAGGTAGGCCATAACGATGGTCTCTTCGTTAATGAAGA
GCAAGCCGAAGGACCAGGTCAGCCCCAGAAGACACAACAGGGCGAATGCGCCCAGAACCCAACTCTTGAT
GTTCTCCAGGCGAGATGAGTCAGGCTTCAGTGTGTTGCTGTGCTTGACCATTTTACAGAGAGTGATGACA
AGGAAGATAATGTTCAGAAGGATAATGAACGTCACGGGGCCGATGAATGACCAGATGAAATAGTTGTCGA
CGTGAAGCCAGCAGGCCTTCTCCGTACCGTAACTTTTATAGTCGATAGCTGCAGATACGCCCACGACGGT
GGCAGGGAACAGGTAACCAGCAACATAGTAATACTTTTTGCGAGAATACTCGGATTCAAACACCTCCACC
AGCATCAGGTACAGCTGAACGCCTTCCAGGCACATCCAAGCAAAGGCTGCCAGAAAGAAAAAGTGGAGCA
GACCAGCAAAGATCGGACAGGCGATGGCGTATTTCGTTTTGTCGATGCCGATCAAGAAGATGAACTCGGC
AATGAACAGGTTGATGCACAAGTTCTTGTGGATAGTATTCCGGTCAGACTGAAGACCCCTGAAAAAACAA
AAAGTAAAAATGCAGATGGCGAGGCAAACCAAACTGATCACAATACCCACCCAGGTGATGACGGTGAGCA
AAAGCTCGTGCACACCATCCTTGTAAGCAATCTCCCGGTGGGCTTGGAAGTAAAGGTTCTCGTTGGTCTG
CGCATCTTTCAGCGCTTCATCCACGGTCTGGCGGCCGCTCGCCGCGTTAATCACCGCGGTGCGCACCGCA
TACCAAAACGCGCTCATCTGCGGAATGTTCGGCATAATTTCGCCTTTCTGCGCGTTTTCCATGGTCGCCG
CAATGCGCGGATCTTTCGCCAGTTCTTCTTCATAGCTTTTCAGCGCCACCGCGCCCAGCGGTTTATCTTT
GTTCACCGCTTCCAGGCCTTCATCGGTCAGCAGATAGTTTTCCAGAAATTCTTTCGCCAGTTCTTTGTTC
GGGCTCGCCGCGTTAATGCCCGCGCTCAGCACGCCCACAAACGGTTTGCTCGGCTGGCCTTTAAAGGTCG
GCAGCACGGTCACGCCATAGTTCACTTTGCTGGTATCAATGTTGCTCCACGCCCACGGGCCGTTAATGGT
CATCGCGGTTTCGCCTTTGTTAAACGCCGCTTCCGCAATGCTATAATCGGTATCCGCGTTCATATGTTTG
TTTTTAATCAGATCCACCAGAAAGGTCAGGCCCGCTTTCGCGCCCGCGTTATCCACGCCCACATCTTTAA
TATCATATTTGCCGTTTTCATATTTAAACGCATAGCCGCCATCCGCCGCAATCAGCGGCCAGGTAAAATA
CGGTTCCTGCAGGTTAAACATCAGCGCGCTTTTGCCTTTCGCTTTCAGTTCTTTATCCAGCGCCGGAATT
TCTTCCCAGGTTTTCGGCGGGTTCGGCAGCAGATCTTTGTTATAAATCAGGCTCAGCGCTTCCACCGCAA
TCGGATACGCAATCAGTTTGCCGTTATAGCGCACCGCATCCCAGGTAAACGGATACAGTTTATCCTGAAA
CGCTTTATCCGGGGTAATTTCCGCCAGCAGGCCGCTCTGCGCATAGCCGCCAAAGCGATCATGCGCCCAA
AAAATAATATCCGGGCCATCGCCGGTCGCCGCCACCTGCGGAAATTTTTCTTCCAGTTTATCCGGATGTT
CCACGGTCACTTTAATGCCGGTATCTTTTTCAAATTTTTTGCCCACTTCCGCCAGGCCGTTATAGCCTTT
ATCGCCGTTAATCCAAATCACCAGTTTGCCTTCTTCAATTTTGGATCCAGCGTAATCTGGAACATCGTAT
GGGTACGAATTCGTGACAAGTGCAAGACTTAGTGCAATGCAAGACAGGAGTTGCATCCTGTACATGGTGG
CCCTCCTTCGCCGGTGATCTCAGGTAGGCGCCGGTCACAGCTTGGATCTGTAACGGCGCAGAACAGAAAA
CGAAACAAAGACGTAGAGTTGAGCAAGCAGGGTCAGGCAAAGCGTGGAGAGCCGGCTGAGTCTAGGTAGG
CTCCAAGGGAGCGCCGGACAAAGGCCCGGTCTCGACCTGAGCTTTAAACTTACCTAGACGGCGGACGCAG
TTCAGGAGGCACCACAGGCGGGAGGCGGCAGAACGCGACTCAACCGGCGTGGATGGCGGCCTCAGGTAGG
GCGGCGGGCGCGTGAAGGAGAGATGCGAGCCCCTCGAAGCTTCAGCTGTGTTCTGGCGGCAAACCCGTTG
CGAAAAAGAACGTTCACGGCGACTACTGCACTTATATACGGTTCTCCCCCACCCTCGGGAAAAAGGCGGA
GCCAGTACACGACATCACTTTCCCAGTTTACCCCGCGCCACCTTCTCTAGGCACCCGTTCAATTGCCGAC
CCCTCCCCCCAACTTCTCGGGGACTGTGGGCGATGTGCGCTCTGCCCACTGACGGGCACCGGAGCGATCG
CAGATCCTTCGATAGAGAAATGTTCTGGCACCTGCACTTGCACTGGGGACAGCCTATTTTGCTAGTTTGT
TTTGTTTCGTTTTGTTTTGATGGAGAGCGTATGTTAGTTACGATTCACACAAAAAACCAACACACAGATG
TAATGAAAATAAAGATATTTTATTGCGGCCGCTGATTTAAATGTTAATTAACTAGCCATGACCAAAATCC
CTTAACGTGAGTTTTCGTTCCACTGAGCGTCAGACCCCGTAGAAAAGATCAAAGGATCTTCTTGAGATCC
TTTTTTTCTGCGCGTAATCTGCTGCTTGCAAACAAAAAAACCACCGCTACCAGCGGTGGTTTGTTTGCCG
GATCAAGAGCTACCAACTCTTTTTCCGAAGGTAACTGGCTTCAGCAGAGCGCAGATACCAAATACTGTTC
TTCTAGTGTAGCCGTAGTTAGGCCACCACTTCAAGAACTCTGTAGCACCGCCTACATACCTCGCTCTGCT
AATCCTGTTACCAGTGGCTGCTGCCAGTGGCGATAAGTCGTGTCTTACCGGGTTGGACTCAAGACGATAG
TTACCGGATAAGGCGCAGCGGTCGGGCTGAACGGGGGGTTCGTGCACACAGCCCAGCTTGGAGCGAACGA
CCTACACCGAACTGAGATACCTACAGCGTGAGCTATGAGAAAGCGCCACGCTTCCCGAAGGGAGAAAGGC
GGACAGGTATCCGGTAAGCGGCAGGGTCGGAACAGGAGAGCGCACGAGGGAGCTTCCAGGGGGAAACGCC
TGGTATCTTTATAGTCCTGTCGGGTTTCGCCACCTCTGACTTGAGCGTCGATTTTTGTGATGCTCGTCAG
GGGGGCGGAGCCTATGGAAAAACGCCAGCAACGCGGCCTTTTTACGGTTCCTGGCCTTTTGCTGGCCTTT
TGCTCACATGTTCTTAATTAACCTGCAGGCGTTACATAACTTACGGTAAATGGCCCGCCTGGCTGACCGC
CCAACGACCCCCGCCCATTGACGTCAATAATGACGTATGTTCCCATAGTAACGCCAATAGGGACTTTCCA
TTGACGTCAATGGGTGGAGTATTTACGGTAAACTGCCCACTTGGCAGTACATCAAGTGTATCATATGCCA
AGTACGCCCCCTATTGACGTCAATGACGGTAAATGGCCCGCCTGGCATTATGCCCAGTACATGACCTTAT
GGGACTTTCCTACTTGGCAGTACATCTACGTATTAGTCATCGCTATTACCATGATGATGCGGTTTTGGCA
GTACATCAATGGGCGTGGATAGCGGTTTGACTCACGGGGATTTCCAAGTCTCCACCCCATTGACGTCAAT
GGGAGTTTGTTTTGACTAGTCAGGGCCCCAACCCCCCCAAGCCCCCATTTCACAACACGCTGGCGCTACA
GGCGCGTGACTTCCCCTTGCTTTGGGGCGGGGGGCTGAGACTCCTATGTGCTCCGGATTGGTCAGGCACG
GCCTTCGGCCCCGCCTCCTGCCACCGCAGATTGGCCGCTAGGCCTCCCCGAGCGCCCTGCCTCCGAGGGC
CGGCGCACCATAAAAGAAGCCGCCCTAGCCACGTCCCCTCGCAGTTCGGCGGTCCCGCGGGTCTGTCTCA
AGCTTCTGCCTTCTCCCTCCTGTGAGTTTGGTAAGTCACTGACTGTCTATGCCTGGGAAAGGGTGGGCAG
GAGATGGGGCAGTGCAGGAAAAGTGGCACTATGAACCCTGCAGCCCTAGTTTGACAATTAATCATTGGCA
TAGTATATCTGCATAGTATAATACAACTCACTATAGCAATTGTACTAACCTTCTTCTCTTTCCTCTCCTG
ACAGGAGGAGCCATCATGGCCAAGTTGACCAGTGCCGTTCCGGTGCTCACCGCGCGCGACGTCGCCGGAG
CGGTCGAGTTCTGGACCGACCGGCTCGGGTTCTCCCGGGACTTCGTGGAGGACGACTTCGCCGGTGTGGT
CCGGGACGACGTGACCCTGTTCATCAGCGCGGTCCAGGACCAGGTGGTGCCGGACAACACCCTGGCCTGG
GTGTGGGTGCGCGGCCTGGACGAGCTGTACGCCGAGTGGTCGGAGGTCGTGTCCACGAACTTCCGGGACG
CCTCCGGGCCGGCCATGACCGAGATCGGCGAGCAGCCGTGGGGGCGGGAGTTCGCCCTGCGCGACCCGGC
CGGCAACTGCGTGCACTTTGTGGCAGAGGAGCAGGACTGAGGATAAGCTAGAAGCTCGCTTTCTTGCTGT
CCAATTTCTATTAAAGGTTCCTTTGTTCCCTAAGTCCAACTACTAAACTGGGGGATATTATGAAGGGCCT
TGAGCATCTGGATTCTGCCTAATAAAAAACATTTATTTTCATTGCAATGATGTATTTAAATTATTTCTGA
ATATTTTACTAAAAAGGGAATGTGGGAGGTCAGTGCATTTAAAACATAAAGAAATGAAGAGCTAGTTCAA
ACCTTGGGAAAATACACTATATCTTAAACTCCATGAAAGAAGGTGAGGCTGCAAACAGCTAATGCACATT
GGCAACAGCCCCTGATGCCTATGCCTTATTCATCCCTCAGAAAAGGATTCAAGTAGAGGCTTGATTTGGA
GGTTAAAGTTTTGCTATGCTGTATTTTAGAATTAATTCCATACCACATTTGTAGAGGTTTTACTTGCTTT
AAAAAACCTCCCACACCTCCCCCTGAACCTGAAACATAAAATGAATGCAATTGTTGTTGTTAACTTGTTT
ATTGCAGCTTATAATGGTTACAAATAAAGCAATAGCATCACAAATTTCACAAATAAAGCATTTTTTTCAC
TGCATTCTAGTTGTGGTTTGTCCAAACTCATCAATGTATCTTATCATGTCTGGCCAGCTAGCACTCATTT
ACCCGGAGACAGGGAGAGGCTCTTCTGCGTGTAGTGGTTGTGCAGAGCCTCGTGCATCACGGAGCATGAG
AAGACGTTCCCCTGCTGCCACCTGCTCTTGTCCACGGTGAGCTTGCTGTAGAGGAAGAAGGAGCCGTCGG
AGTCCAGCACGGGAGGCGTGGTCTTGTAGTTGTTCTCCGGCTGCCCATTGCTCTCCCACTCCACGGCGAT
GTCGCTGGGATAGAAGCCTTTGACCAGGCAGGTCAGGCTGACCTGGTTCTTGGTCATCTCCTCCCGGGAT
GGGGGCAGGGTGTACACCTGTGGTTCTCGGGGCTGCCCTTTGGCTTTGGAGATGGTTTTCTCGATGGGGG
CTGGGAGGGCTTTGTTGGAGACCTTGCACTTGTACTCCTTGCCATTCAGCCAGTCCTGGTGCAGGACGGT
GAGGACGCTGACCACACGGTACGTGCTGTTGTACTGCTCCTCCCGCGGCTTTGTCTTGGCATTATGCACC
TCCACGCCGTCCACGTACCAGTTGAACTTGACCTCAGGGTCTTCGTGGCTCACGTCCACCACCACGCATG
TGACCTCAGGGGTCCGGGAGATCATGAGGGTGTCCTTG
Features (pLannotate 1.2.2; 17 found; start..end, strand, type, name):
    120..2003    -  CDS            ADGRL2 (fragment): AGRL2_HUMAN - Also known as KIAA0786, LEC1, LPHH1, LPHN2. Experimental evidence at protein level: Swiss-Prot protein existence level 1. Calcium-independent receptor of low affinity for alpha- latrotoxin, an excitatory neurotoxin present in black widow spider venom which triggers massive exocytosis from neurons and neuroendocrine cells. Receptor probably implicated in the regulation of exocytosis. From Homo sapiens (Human).
   2025..3125    -  CDS            malE (fragment): MALE_ECO57 - Experimental evidence at protein level: Swiss-Prot protein existence level 1. Part of the ABC transporter complex MalEFGK involved in maltose/maltodextrin import. Binds maltose and higher maltodextrins. From Escherichia coli O157:H7.
   3129..3155    -  CDS            3xHA (fragment): three tandem HA epitope tags
   3156..3215    -  sig_peptide    IL-2 signal sequence: human interleukin-2 signal sequence
   3265..3533    -  LTR            5' LTR (truncated): truncated 5' long terminal repeat (LTR) from human T-cell leukemia virus (HTLV) type 1
   3546..3757    -  promoter       EF-1α core promoter: core promoter for human elongation factor EF-1α
   3794..3885    -  misc_feature   pause site: RNA polymerase II transcriptional pause signal from the human α2 globin gene
   3896..3944    -  polyA_signal   poly(A) signal: synthetic polyadenylation signal
   4052..4640    +  rep_origin     ori: high-copy-number ColE1/pMB1/pBR322/pUC origin of replication
   4720..5023    +  enhancer       CMV enhancer: human cytomegalovirus immediate early enhancer
   5025..5124    +  promoter       CMV promoter (fragment): human cytomegalovirus (CMV) immediate early promoter
   5511..5554    +  promoter       EM7 promoter (fragment): synthetic bacterial promoter&nbsp
   5616..5987    +  CDS            ble: BLE_STRHI - Experimental evidence at protein level: Swiss-Prot protein existence level 1. Binding protein with a strong affinity to the bleomycin family of antibiotics. From Streptoalloteichus hindustanus.
   6004..6398    +  polyA_signal   β-globin poly(A): human β-globin polyadenylation signal
   6408..6479    +  CDS            large T antigen (fragment): large T antigen from SV40 (simian virus 40)
   6502..6623    +  polyA_signal   SV40 poly(A) signal: SV40 polyadenylation signal
   6648..80      -  CDS            IGHG1 (fragment) (across the origin): IGHG1_HUMAN - Experimental evidence at protein level: Swiss-Prot protein existence level 1. Constant region of immunoglobulin heavy chains. Immunoglobulins, also known as antibodies, are membrane-bound or secreted glycoproteins produced by B lymphocytes. In the recognition phase of humoral immunity, the membrane-bound immunoglobulins serve as receptors which, upon binding of a specific antigen, trigger the clonal expansion and differentiation of B lymphocytes into immunoglobulins- secreting plasma cells. Secreted immunoglobulins mediate the effector phase of humoral immunity, which results in
