[The description below was written by a language model from this plasmid's Addgene catalogue record and pLannotate feature annotations shown in this document.]
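Description:
HA-MBP-TEVpCS-ADGRL2 CTFdeltaTA-FLAG is a 7,248 bp mammalian expression plasmid built on the pFuse-hIgG1-Fc2 backbone. It is propagated in E. coli from a high-copy ColE1/pUC-type origin and selected with Zeocin. The resistance gene (Sh ble) is preceded by both a CMV enhancer/promoter and the bacterial EM7 promoter and is followed by a β-globin polyadenylation signal. This arrangement should let the same marker function in bacteria and in mammalian cells.

The payload is driven by the backbone's composite promoter, an EF-1α core promoter joined to a truncated HTLV-1 5' LTR segment. The open reading frame begins with the human IL-2 signal sequence, which directs the protein into the secretory pathway. An HA epitope follows, then E. coli maltose-binding protein (malE) and a fragment of human ADGRL2 (latrophilin-2, LPHN2) lacking residues 1-830. The name indicates a TEV protease cleavage site between MBP and the receptor, and the record lists a C-terminal FLAG tag; neither is annotated in the feature table. "CTFdeltaTA" suggests the insert is the C-terminal fragment, meaning the transmembrane domain region, with the tethered agonist removed. An IGHG1 (Fc) fragment from the backbone is still annotated downstream of the receptor sequence. The record does not say whether it is translated, but a FLAG tag described as C-terminal suggests a stop codon lies ahead of it.

The stated purpose is mammalian expression of adhesion GPCR transmembrane domains, in the context of work on tethered agonist signalling. The HA and FLAG tags would allow detection of the two ends of the protein. A tethered-agonist-deleted form would plausibly serve as a comparator for agonist-containing versions, although the record does not spell this out.
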