Addgene plasmid #217740: HA-MBP-TEVpCS-ADGRL2 CTFdeltaTA-FLAG
Purpose: Mammalian expression of Adhesion G Protein-Coupled Receptor transmembrane domains
Depositing lab: Stephen Blacklow. Depositing organization: Harvard Medical School. Publication: Heterogeneity of tethered agonist signaling in adhesion G protein-coupled receptors. Dates AN, Jones DTD, Smith JS, Skiba MA, Rich MF, Burruss MM, Kruse AC, Blacklow SC. Cell Chem Biol. 2024 Aug 15;31(8):1542-1553.e4. doi: 10.1016/j.chembiol.2024.03.004. Epub 2024 Apr 11. PubMed 38608683.
Backbone
  Vector backbone: pFuse-hIgG1-Fc2
  Backbone manufacturer: Invitrogen
  Vector type: Mammalian Expression
Growth in bacteria
  Bacterial resistance: Bleocin (Zeocin), 50 μg/mL
  Growth temperature: 37°C
  Growth strain: DH5alpha
  Copy number: High Copy
Gene/Insert
  Gene/Insert name: ADGRL2 (alt name: LPHN2)
  Species: H. sapiens (human)
  Mutation: Deletion of residues 1-830
  Entrez Gene: ADGRL2 (a.k.a. CIRL2, CL2, LEC1, LPHH1, LPHN2)
  Tag / fusion protein: HA (N terminal on insert); FLAG (C terminal on insert)
  Cloning method: Gibson Cloning
Terms and licenses: Academic/Nonprofit Terms; Industry Terms: Not Available to Industry
Depositor comments: Please visit https://www.biorxiv.org/content/10.1101/2022.07.14.500097v2 for bioRxiv preprint.
How to cite: HA-MBP-TEVpCS-ADGRL2 CTFdeltaTA-FLAG was a gift from Stephen Blacklow (Addgene plasmid # 217740 ; http://n2t.net/addgene:217740 ; RRID:Addgene_217740)
