>Addgene plasmid #217740 | HA-MBP-TEVpCS-ADGRL2 CTFdeltaTA-FLAG | depositor partial sequence | sequence record 424488 | MBP-CTFdeltaTA Insert
ATGTACAGGATGCAACTCCTGTCTTGCATTGCACTAAGTCTTGCACTTGTCACGAATTCGTACCCATACG
ATGTTCCAGATTACGCTGGATCCAAAATTGAAGAAGGCAAACTGGTGATTTGGATTAACGGCGATAAAGG
CTATAACGGCCTGGCGGAAGTGGGCAAAAAATTTGAAAAAGATACCGGCATTAAAGTGACCGTGGAACAT
CCGGATAAACTGGAAGAAAAATTTCCGCAGGTGGCGGCGACCGGCGATGGCCCGGATATTATTTTTTGGG
CGCATGATCGCTTTGGCGGCTATGCGCAGAGCGGCCTGCTGGCGGAAATTACCCCGGATAAAGCGTTTCA
GGATAAACTGTATCCGTTTACCTGGGATGCGGTGCGCTATAACGGCAAACTGATTGCGTATCCGATTGCG
GTGGAAGCGCTGAGCCTGATTTATAACAAAGATCTGCTGCCGAACCCGCCGAAAACCTGGGAAGAAATTC
CGGCGCTGGATAAAGAACTGAAAGCGAAAGGCAAAAGCGCGCTGATGTTTAACCTGCAGGAACCGTATTT
TACCTGGCCGCTGATTGCGGCGGATGGCGGCTATGCGTTTAAATATGAAAACGGCAAATATGATATTAAA
GATGTGGGCGTGGATAACGCGGGCGCGAAAGCGGGCCTGACCTTTCTGGTGGATCTGATTAAAAACAAAC
ATATGAACGCGGATACCGATTATAGCATTGCGGAAGCGGCGTTTAACAAAGGCGAAACCGCGATGACCAT
TAACGGCCCGTGGGCGTGGAGCAACATTGATACCAGCAAAGTGAACTATGGCGTGACCGTGCTGCCGACC
TTTAAAGGCCAGCCGAGCAAACCGTTTGTGGGCGTGCTGAGCGCGGGCATTAACGCGGCGAGCCCGAACA
AAGAACTGGCGAAAGAATTTCTGGAAAACTATCTGCTGACCGATGAAGGCCTGGAAGCGGTGAACAAAGA
TAAACCGCTGGGCGCGGTGGCGCTGAAAAGCTATGAAGAAGAACTGGCGAAAGATCCGCGCATTGCGGCG
ACCATGGAAAACGCGCAGAAAGGCGAAATTATGCCGAACATTCCGCAGATGAGCGCGTTTTGGTATGCGG
TGCGCACCGCGGTGATTAACGCGGCGAGCGGCCGCCAGACCGTGGATGAAGCGCTGAAAGATGCGCAGAC
CAACGAGAACCTTTACTTCCAAGCCCACCGGGAGATTGCTTACAAGGATGGTGTGCACGAGCTTTTGCTC
ACCGTCATCACCTGGGTGGGTATTGTGATCAGTTTGGTTTGCCTCGCCATCTGCATTTTTACTTTTTGTT
TTTTCAGGGGTCTTCAGTCTGACCGGAATACTATCCACAAGAACTTGTGCATCAACCTGTTCATTGCCGA
GTTCATCTTCTTGATCGGCATCGACAAAACGAAATACGCCATCGCCTGTCCGATCTTTGCTGGTCTGCTC
CACTTTTTCTTTCTGGCAGCCTTTGCTTGGATGTGCCTGGAAGGCGTTCAGCTGTACCTGATGCTGGTGG
AGGTGTTTGAATCCGAGTATTCTCGCAAAAAGTATTACTATGTTGCTGGTTACCTGTTCCCTGCCACCGT
CGTGGGCGTATCTGCAGCTATCGACTATAAAAGTTACGGTACGGAGAAGGCCTGCTGGCTTCACGTCGAC
AACTATTTCATCTGGTCATTCATCGGCCCCGTGACGTTCATTATCCTTCTGAACATTATCTTCCTTGTCA
TCACTCTCTGTAAAATGGTCAAGCACAGCAACACACTGAAGCCTGACTCATCTCGCCTGGAGAACATCAA
GAGTTGGGTTCTGGGCGCATTCGCCCTGTTGTGTCTTCTGGGGCTGACCTGGTCCTTCGGCTTGCTCTTC
ATTAACGAAGAGACCATCGTTATGGCCTACCTTTTCACCATCTTCAACGCTTTCCAGGGCGTCTTTATCT
TTATCTTCCACTGTGCATTGCAGAAAAAGGTTCGTAAAGAGTACGGTAAGTGTTTTAGGCATTCCTATTG
CTGTGGAGGCCTGCCCACAGAGTCTCCACACAGCTCAGTAAAAGCTTCTACCACTAGAACCTCCGCCCGC
TACTCTAGCGGTACCCAGTCAAGAATCAGGCGCATGTGGAACGATACCGTGAGAAAACAGTCCGAGTCTA
GCTTCATCTCCGGAGACATTAACTCCACGTCAACCCTGAACCAGGGCATGACCGGCAACTATCTGCTTAC
AAACCCTCTTCTGCGTCCCCACGGGACTAATAACCCATACAATACGCTTCTGGCCGAGACCGTGGTATGC
AACGCACCCAGTGCCCCTGTCTTCAATTCTCCGGGTCACAGCCTGAATAACGCAAGAGACACGAGTGCTA
TGGACACCCTGCCACTGAACGGCAACTTTAATAACTCATACTCACTGCACAAAGGTGATTACAACGACTC
CGTGCAGGTCGTTGATTGCGGCCTGTCTCTGAACGACACAGCCTTCGAGAAGATGATTATCTCTGAGCTG
GTCCACAATAACCTGAGAGGCAGCTCCAAGACCCATAACCTGGAGCTGACTCTGCCCGTGAAACCCGTTA
TTGGTGGCTCCAGCTCAGAGGATGACGCTATCGTGGCCGACGCCTCATCCCTGATGCATTCCGACAACCC
TGGGCTGGAGCTCCATCACAAGGAGCTCGAAGCTCCCCTGATCCCGCAGAGAACCCATTCTCTCCTGTAC
CAGCCCCAGAAAAAGGTAAAAAGTGAGGGTACGGATAGCTATGTGTCACAGCTGACCGCCGAGGCCGAGG
ACCATCTGCAGAGCCCCAATCGCGACAGCCTCTACACATCCATGCCCAACCTGCGTGACTCACCCTATCC
CGAATCTTCCCCCGATATGGAAGAGGATCTGAGCCCGTCCCGTCGCTCTGAGAACGAAGATATCTACTAT
AAGAGCATGCCGAATCTGGGAGCCGGTCATCAGCTTCAAATGTGCTATCAGATCTCTCGGGGAAATTCTG
ACGGCTACATTATCCCTATCAACAAAGAAGGATGTATCCCAGAAGGCGACGTGCGCGAAGGACAAATGCA
GCTGGTCACCTCTCTGGGTTCTGACTACAAAGACGATGACGACAAGTGAAGATCTGACAAAACTCACACA
